>Addgene plasmid #16422 | betaRBPIG | addgene partial sequence | sequence record 22845 | 16422 with IRES-F
CCCATTGTATGGGATCTGATCTGGGGCCTCGGTACACATGCTTTACATGTGTTTAGTCGAGGTTAAAAAA
ACGTCTAGGCCCCCCGAACCACGGGGACGTGGTTTTCCTTTGAAAAACACGATGATAATATGGCCACAAC
CATGGTGAGCAAGGGCGAGGAGCTGTTCACCGGGGTGGTGCCCATCCTGGTCGAGCTGGACGGCGACGTA
AACGGCCACAAGTTCAGCGTGTCCGGCGAGGGCGAGGGCGATGCCACCTACGGCAAGCTGACCCTGAAGT
TCATCTGCACCACCGGCAAGCTGCCCGTGCCCTGGCCCACCCTCGTGACCACCCTGACCTACGGCGTGCA
GTGCTTCAGCCGCTACCCCGACCACATGAAGCAGCACGACTTCTTCAAGTCCGCCATGCCCGAAGGCTAC
GTCCAGGAGCGCACCATCTTCTTCAAGGACGACGGCAACTACAAGACCCGCGCCGAGGTGAAGTTCGAGG
GCGACACCCTGGTGAACCGCATCGAGCTGAAGGGCATCGACTTCAAGGAGGACGGCAACATCCTGGGGCA
CAAGCTGGAGTACAACTACAACAGCCACNACGTCTATATCATGGCCGACAAGCAGAAGAACGGCATCAAG
GTGAACTTCAA
