[The description below was written by a language model from this plasmid's Addgene catalogue record.]
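Description:
betaRBPIG is a mammalian expression plasmid built on the pTriEX backbone (about 5.6 kb) carrying an insert of roughly 6.4 kb. It is a double-fluorescent, double-selectable Cre/loxP indicator vector. In bacteria it is maintained as a high-copy plasmid under ampicillin selection. In mammalian cells it offers two drug selections, blasticidin and puromycin, which correspond to the two states of the reporter cassette.

The insert consists of a loxP-flanked segment encoding a red fluorescent protein and a blasticidin-resistance gene, followed by a puromycin acetyltransferase gene linked through an internal ribosome entry site (IRES) to GFP. From the insert description and the stated purpose, the expected logic is that of a standard recombination switch. Before Cre activity, the floxed RFP/blasticidin unit is expressed, so cells are red and blasticidin resistant. Cre-mediated excision between the loxP sites removes that unit and brings the downstream puromycin acetyltransferase–IRES–GFP cistron under expression, making recombined cells green and puromycin resistant. The IRES lets the resistance gene and GFP be translated from a single transcript, so fluorescence and drug resistance report the same event.

This arrangement allows both unrecombined and recombined populations to be visualised and selectively enriched, which suits it to monitoring intracellular Cre recombination events. The record does not state the promoter driving the cassette; the "beta" in the name may hint at it, but this is not confirmed. It also does not give the specific RFP and GFP variants or the polyadenylation signals, and no feature table is available to confirm the element order in detail.
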