Addgene plasmid #16422: betaRBPIG
Depositing lab: Juergen Hescheler. Depositing organization: Universitaet zu Koeln. Publication: Generation of a double-fluorescent double-selectable Cre/loxP indicator vector for monitoring of intracellular recombination events. Pfannkuche K, Wunderlich FT, Doss MX, Spitkovsky D, Reppel M, Sachinidis A, Hescheler J. Nat Protoc. 2008. 3(9):1510-26. doi: https://doi.org/10.1038/nprot.2008.143 PubMed 18772879.
Backbone
  Vector backbone: pTriEX
  Backbone manufacturer: Novagen
  Backbone size w/o insert (bp): 5600
  Vector type: Mammalian Expression
  Selectable markers: Puromycin, Blasticidin
Growth in bacteria
  Bacterial resistance: Ampicillin, 100 μg/mL
  Growth temperature: 37°C
  Growth strain: DH5alpha
  Copy number: High Copy
Gene/Insert
  Gene/Insert name: loxP flanked RFP and blasticidin-resistance plus puromycin-acetyltransferase IRES GFP
  Insert size (bp): 6400
  Cloning method: Restriction Enzyme
  Sequencing primers: 5′ N/A
Terms and licenses: Academic/Nonprofit Terms; Industry Terms: Not Available to Industry
How to cite: betaRBPIG was a gift from Juergen Hescheler (Addgene plasmid # 16422 ; http://n2t.net/addgene:16422 ; RRID:Addgene_16422)
